>Addgene plasmid #172822 | pLBM0070 | addgene full sequence | sequence record 357804 | Addgene Partial NGS Result
GTGCCGAATTCGGATCCGGAGGAATTCCAATCCCACAAAAATCTGAGCTTAACAGCACAGTTGCTCCTCT
CAGAGCAGAATCGGGTATTCAACACCCTCATATCAACTACTACGTTGTGTATAACGGTCCACATGCCGGT
ATATACGATGACTGGGGTTGTACAAAGGCGGCAACAAACGGCGTTCCCGGAGTTGCACACAAGAAATTTG
CCACTATTACAGAGGCAAGAGCAGCAGCTGACGCGTACACAACAAGTCAGCAAACAGACAGGTTGAACTT
CATCCCCAAAGGAGAAGCTCAACTCAAGCCCAAGAGCTTTGCTAAGGCCCTAACAAGCCCACCAAAGCAA
AAAGCCCACTGGCTCACGCTAGGAACCAAAAGGCCCAGCAGTGATCCAGCCCCAAAAGAGATCTCCTTTG
CCCCGGAGATTACAATGGACGATTTCCTCTATCTTTACGATCTAGGAAGGAAGTTCGAAGGTGAAGGTGA
CGACACTATGTTCACCACTGATAATGAGAAGGTTAGCCTCTTCAATTTCAGAAAGAATGCTGACCCACAG
ATGGTTAGAGAGGCCTACGCAGCAAGTCTCATCAAGACGATCTACCCGAGTAACAATCTCCAGGAGATCA
AATACCTTCCCAAGAAGGTTAAAGATGCAGTCAAAAGATTCAGGACTAATTGCATCAAGAACACAGAGAA
AGACATATTTCTCAAGATCAGAAGTACTATTCCAGTATGGACGATTCAAGGCTTGCTTCATAAACCAAGG
CAAGTAATAGAGATTGGAGTCTCTAAAAAGGTAGTTCCTACTGAATCTAAGGCCATGCATGGAGTCTAAG
ATTCAAATCGAGGATCTAACAGAACTCGCCGTCAAGACTGGCGAACAGTTCATACAGAGTCTTTTACGAC
TCAATGACAAGAAGAAAATCTTCGTCAACATGGTGGAGCACGACACTCTGGTCTACTCCAAAAATGTCAA
AGATACAGTCTCAGAAGATCAAAGGGCTATTGAGACTTTTCAACAAAGGATAATTTCGGGAAACCTCCTC
GGATTCCATTGCCCAGCTATCTGTCACTTCATCGAAAGGACAGTAGAAAAGGAAGGTGGCTCCTACAAAT
GCCATCATTGCGATAAAGGAAAGGCTATCATTCAAGATCTCTCTGCCGACAGTGGTCCCAAAGATGGACC
CCCACCCACGAGGAGCATCGTGGAAAAAGAAGAGGTTCCAACCACGTCTACAAAGCAAGTGGATTGATGT
GACATCTCCACTGACGTAAGGGATGACGCACAATCCCACTATCCTTCGCAAGACCCTTCCTCTATATAAG
GAAGTTCATTTCATTTGGAGAGGACACGCTCGAGTATAAGAGCTCATTTTTACAACAATTACCAACAACA
ACAAACAACAAACAACATTACAATTACATTTACAATTATCGATACAATGGAACGAGCTATACAAGGAAAC
GATGCTAGGGAACAAGCTTATGGTGAACGTTGGAATGGAGGATCAGGAAGTTCCACTTCTCCCTTCAAAC
TTCCTGACGAAAGTCCGAGTTGGACTGAGTGGCGGCTACATAACGATGAGACTATTTCGAATCAAGATAA
TCCCCTTGGTTTCAAGGAAAGCTGGGGTTTCGGGAAAGTTGTATTTAAGAGATATCTCAGATACGACGGG
ACGGAAACTTCACTGCACAGAGTCCTTGGATCTTGGACGGGAGATTCGGTTAACTATGCAGCATCTCGAT
TTCTCGGTTTCGACCAGATCGGATGTACCTATAGTATTCGGTTTCGAGGAGTTAGTGTCACCATTTCTGG
AGGGTCGCGAACTCTTCAGCATCTCAGTGAAATGGCAATTCGGTCTAAGCAAGAACTGCTACAGCTTACC
CCAGTCAAAGTGGAAAGTGATGTATCAAGAGGATGCCCTGAAGGTGTTGAAACCTTCGAAGAAGAAAGCG
AGTAAGCTTGTCAAGCAGATCGTTCAAACATTTGGCAATAAAGTTTCTTAAGATTGAATCCTGTTGCCGG
TCTTGCGATGATTATCATATAATTTCTGTTGAATTACGTTAAGCATGTAATAATTAACATGTAATGCATG
ACGTTATTTATGAGATGGGTTTTTATGATTAGAGTCCCGCAATTATACATTTAATACGCGATAGAAAACA
AAATATAGCGCGCAAACTAGGATAAATTATCGCGCGCGGTGTCATCTATGTTACTAGATCGACGCTGCAA
GAATTCAAGCTTGGAGGAATTCCAATCCCACAAAAATCTGAGCTTAACAGCACAGTTGCTCCTCTCAGAG
CAGAATCGGGTATTCAACACCCTCATATCAACTACTACGTTGTGTATAACGGTCCACATGCCGGTATATA
CGATGACTGGGGTTGTACAAAGGCGGCAACAAACGGCGTTCCCGGAGTTGCACACAAGAAATTTGCCACT
ATTACAGAGGCAAGAGCAGCAGCTGACGCGTACACAACAAGTCAGCAAACAGACAGGTTGAACTTCATCC
CCAAAGGAGAAGCTCAACTCAAGCCCAAGAGCTTTGCTAAGGCCCTAACAAGCCCACCAAAGCAAAAAGC
CCACTGGCTCACGCTAGGAACCAAAAGGCCCAGCAGTGATCCAGCCCCAAAAGAGATCTCCTTTGCCCCG
GAGATTACAATGGACGATTTCCTCTATCTTTACGATCTAGGAAGGAAGTTCGAAGGTGAAGGTGACGACA
CTATGTTCACCACTGATAATGAGAAGGTTAGCCTCTTCAATTTCAGAAAGAATGCTGACCCACAGATGGT
TAGAGAGGCCTACGCAGCAAGTCTCATCAAGACGATCTACCCGAGTAACAATCTCCAGGAGATCAAATAC
CTTCCCAAGAAGGTTAAAGATGCAGTCAAAAGATTCAGGACTAATTGCATCAAGAACACAGAGAAAGACA
TATTTCTCAAGATCAGAAGTACTATTCCAGTATGGACGATTCAAGGCTTGCTTCATAAACCAAGGCAAGT
AATAGAGATTGGAGTCTCTAAAAAGGTAGTTCCTACTGAATCTAAGGCCATGCATGGAGTCTAAGATTCA
AATCGAGGATCTAACAGAACTCGCCGTCAAGACTGGCGAACAGTTCATACAGAGTCTTTTACGACTCAAT
GACAAGAAGAAAATCTTCGTCAACATGGTGGAGCACGACACTCTGGTCTACTCCAAAAATGTCAAAGATA
CAGTCTCAGAAGATCAAAGGGCTATTGAGACTTTTCAACAAAGGATAATTTCGGGAAACCTCCTCGGATT
CCATTGCCCAGCTATCTGTCACTTCATCGAAAGGACAGTAGAAAAGGAAGGTGGCTCCTACAAATGCCAT
CATTGCGATAAAGGAAAGGCTATCATTCAAGATCTCTCTGCCGACAGTGGTCCCAAAGATGGACCCCCAC
CCACGAGGAGCATCGTGGAAAAAGAAGAGGTTCCAACCACGTCTACAAAGCAAGTGGATTGATGTGACAT
CTCCACTGACGTAAGGGATGACGCACAATCCCACTATCCTTCGCAAGACCCTTCCTCTATATAAGGAAGT
TCATTTCATTTGGAGAGGACACGCTCGAGTATAAGAGCTCATTTTTACAACAATTACCAACAACAACAAA
CAACAAACAACATTACAATTACATTTACAATTATCGATACAATGGCTTCCTCTATGCTCTCTTCCGCTAC
TATGGTTGCCTCTCCGGCTCAGGCCACTATGGTCGCTCCTTTCAACGGACTTAAGTCCTCCGCTGCCTTC
CCAGCCACCCGCAAGGCTAACAACGACATTACTTCCATCACAAGCAACGGCGGAAGAGTTAACTGCATGC
AGGTCATTTATATTTCTTCTTTCACTTTTTTATTATTCCATATGATTTTTTTCGGTTCTTTCTTCGAATC
TACATAAACTAATATCATTGGAAAAATCGAAAAAATAGGTGTGGCCTCCGATTGGAAAGAAGAAGTTTGA
GACTCTCTCTTACCTTCCTGACCTTACCGATTCCGAAGGTATGGTGAGCAAGGGCGAGGAGGATAACATG
GCCATCATCAAGGAGTTCATGCGCTTCAAGGTGCACATGGAGGGCTCCGTGAACGGCCACGAGTTCGAGA
TCGAGGGCGAGGGCGAGGGCCGCCCCTACGAGGGCACCCAGACCGCCAAGCTGAAGGTGACCAAGGGTGG
CCCCCTGCCCTTCGCCTGGGACATCCTGTCCCCTCAGTTCATGTACGGCTCCAAGGCCTACGTGAAGCAC
CCCGCCGACATCCCCGACTACTTGAAGCTGTCCTTCCCCGAGGGCTTCAAGTGGGAGCGCGTGATGAACT
TCGAGGACGGCGGCGTGGTGACCGTGACCCAGGACTCCTCCCTGCAGGACGGCGAGTTCATCTACAAGGT
GAAGCTGCGCGGCACCAACTTCCCCTCCGACGGCCCCGTAATGCAGAAGAAAACCATGGGCTGGGAGGCC
TCCTCCGAGCGGATGTACCCCGAGGACGGCGCCCTGAAGGGCGAGATCAAGCAGAGGCTGAAGCTGAAGG
ACGGCGGCCACTACGACGCTGAGGTCAAGACCACCTACAAGGCCAAGAAGCCCGTGCAGCTGCCCGGCGC
CTACAACGTCAACATCAAGTTGGACATCACCTCCCACAACGAGGACTACACCATCGTGGAACAGTACGAA
CGCGCCGAGGGCCGCCACTCCACCGGCGGCATGGACGAGCTGTACAAGGGTTCGGATTACAAGGACCACG
ACGGGGACTACAAGGATCATGATTTGGATGCTGCTGCCGCCGACTATAAGGATGATGACGATAAGGTGAG
CAAGGGCGAAGAGTTGTTCACTGGTGTGGTTCCTATCCTCGTTGAGCTTGATGGTGATGTGAACGGGCAC
AAGTTCTCCGTTTCTGGTGAAGGTGAGGGTGATGCTACTTACGGAAAGCTCACCCTCAAGTTCATCTGTA
CCACTGGAAAGCTCCCTGTGCCTTGGCCTACTCTCGTTACTACTTTCGGATACGGACTCCAGTGCTTCGC
TAGATACCCTGATCATATGAAGCAGCACGACTTCTTCAAGAGCGCTATGCCTGAGGGATACGTGCAAGAG
AGAACCATTTTCTTCAAGGACGACGGCAACTACAAGACCAGAGCTGAGGTTAAGTTCGAAGGTGACACCC
TCGTGAACAGGATCGAGCTTAAGGGCATCGACTTCAAAGAGGACGGAAACATCCTCGGACACAAGCTCGA
GTACAACTACAACAGCCACAACGTGTACATCATGGCCGACAAGCAGAAGAACGGCATCAAGGTCAACTTC
AAGATCAGGCACAACATCGAGGACTAAGCTTCTCTAGCTAGAGTCGATCGACAAGCTCGAGTTTCTCCAT
AATAATGTGTGAGTAGTTCCCAGATAAGGGAATTAGGGTTCCTATAGGGTTTCGCTCATGTGTTGAGCAT
ATAAGAAACCCTTAGTATGTATTTGTATTTGTAAAATACTTCTATCAATAAAATTTCTAATTCCTAAAAC
CAAAATCCAGTACTAAAATCCAGATCGCTACTAGAATTCGAGCTCGGAGGAATTCCAATCCCACAAAAAT
CTGAGCTTAACAGCACAGTTGCTCCTCTCAGAGCAGAATCGGGTATTCAACACCCTCATATCAACTACTA
CGTTGTGTATAACGGTCCACATGCCGGTATATACGATGACTGGGGTTGTACAAAGGCGGCAACAAACGGC
GTTCCCGGAGTTGCACACAAGAAATTTGCCACTATTACAGAGGCAAGAGCAGCAGCTGACGCGTACACAA
CAAGTCAGCAAACAGACAGGTTGAACTTCATCCCCAAAGGAGAAGCTCAACTCAAGCCCAAGAGCTTTGC
TAAGGCCCTAACAAGCCCACCAAAGCAAAAAGCCCACTGGCTCACGCTAGGAACCAAAAGGCCCAGCAGT
GATCCAGCCCCAAAAGAGATCTCCTTTGCCCCGGAGATTACAATGGACGATTTCCTCTATCTTTACGATC
TAGGAAGGAAGTTCGAAGGTGAAGGTGACGACACTATGTTCACCACTGATAATGAGAAGGTTAGCCTCTT
CAATTTCAGAAAGAATGCTGACCCACAGATGGTTAGAGAGGCCTACGCAGCAAGTCTCATCAAGACGATC
TACCCGAGTAACAATCTCCAGGAGATCAAATACCTTCCCAAGAAGGTTAAAGATGCAGTCAAAAGATTCA
GGACTAATTGCATCAAGAACACAGAGAAAGACATATTTCTCAAGATCAGAAGTACTATTCCAGTATGGAC
GATTCAAGGCTTGCTTCATAAACCAAGGCAAGTAATAGAGATTGGAGTCTCTAAAAAGGTAGTTCCTACT
GAATCTAAGGCCATGCATGGAGTCTAAGATTCAAATCGAGGATCTAACAGAACTCGCCGTCAAGACTGGC
GAACAGTTCATACAGAGTCTTTTACGACTCAATGACAAGAAGAAAATCTTCGTCAACATGGTGGAGCACG
ACACTCTGGTCTACTCCAAAAATGTCAAAGATACAGTCTCAGAAGATCAAAGGGCTATTGAGACTTTTCA
ACAAAGGATAATTTCGGGAAACCTCCTCGGATTCCATTGCCCAGCTATCTGTCACTTCATCGAAAGGACA
GTAGAAAAGGAAGGTGGCTCCTACAAATGCCATCATTGCGATAAAGGAAAGGCTATCATTCAAGATCTCT
CTGCCGACAGTGGTCCCAAAGATGGACCCCCACCCACGAGGAGCATCGTGGAAAAAGAAGAGGTTCCAAC
CACGTCTACAAAGCAAGTGGATTGATGTGACATCTCCACTGACGTAAGGGATGACGCACAATCCCACTAT
CCTTCGCAAGACCCTTCCTCTATATAAGGAAGTTCATTTCATTTGGAGAGGACACGCTCGAGTATAAGAG
CTCATTTTTACAACAATTACCAACAACAACAAACAACAAACAACATTACAATTACATTTACAATTATCGA
TACAATGGCTTCCTCTATGCTCTCTTCCGCTACTATGGTTGCCTCTCCGGCTCAGGCCACTATGGTCGCT
CCTTTCAACGGACTTAAGTCCTCCGCTGCCTTCCCAGCCACCCGCAAGGCTAACAACGACATTACTTCCA
TCACAAGCAACGGCGGAAGAGTTAACTGCATGCAGGTCATTTATATTTCTTCTTTCACTTTTTTATTATT
CCATATGATTTTTTTCGGTTCTTTCTTCGAATCTACATAAACTAATATCATTGGAAAAATCGAAAAAATA
GGTGTGGCCTCCGATTGGAAAGAAGAAGTTTGAGACTCTCTCTTACCTTCCTGACCTTACCGATTCCGAA
GGTGCTCAAGACCAGAGAGAAAACTCCATTGATGTTGTTCAGCAAGGACAACAAAAAGGGAACCAAGGAT
CAAGTGTCGAAAAAAGACCTCAACAACGCTTAACCATGGATGTCTCTCCTTTCGGATTGTTGGATCCTTT
GTCACCAATGAGGACGATGCGACAAATGTTAGATACTATGGACAGGATGTTCGAGGACACTATGCCTGTC
TCAGGAAGAAACAGAGGAGGAAGTGGAGTGTCAGAGATTCGTGCACCGTGGGACATCAAAGAGGAAGAAC
ACGAGATCAAGATGCGTTTCGACATGCCTGGACTCTCTAAAGAGGACGTCAAAATCTCTGTAGAAGATAA
CGTACTTGTGATCAAAGGAGAGCAGAAGAAGGAGGACAGTGATGATTCTTGGTCTGGAAGAAGCGTTAGC
TCATATGGAACACGACTTCAGCTCCCAGACAACTGTGAGAAAGACAAGATCAAAGCTGAGCTCAAGAACG
GAGTCCTCTTTATCACTATCCCTAAGACCAAAGTCGAACGCAAAGTCATCGATGTCCAGATTCAATCTTC
GGGCAGCGTGCAGCTCGCCGACCACTACCAGCAGAACACCCCCATCGGCGACGGCCCCGTGCTGCTGCCC
GACAACCACTACCTGAGCTACCAGTCCGCCCTGAGCAAAGACCCCAACGAGAAGCGCGATCACATGGTCC
TGCTGGAGTTCGTGACCGCCGCCGGGATCACTCTCGGCATGGACGAGCTGTACAAGTACCCATACGATGT
TCCTGACTATGCGGGCTATCCCTATGACGTCCCGGACTATGCAGGATCCTATCCATATGACGTTCCAGAT
TACGCTGCTTAAGCTTCTCTAGCTAGAGTCGATCGACAAGCTCGAGTTTCTCCATAATAATGTGTGAGTA
GTTCCCAGATAAGGGAATTAGGGTTCCTATAGGGTTTCGCTCATGTGTTGAGCATATAAGAAACCCTTAG
TATGTATTTGTATTTGTAAAATACTTCTATCAATAAAATTTCTAATTCCTAAAACCAAAATCCAGTACTA
AAATCCAGATCGCTTTACGAATTCCCATGGGGAGGAATTCCAATCCCACAAAAATCTGAGCTTAACAGCA
CAGTTGCTCCTCTCAGAGCAGAATCGGGTATTCAACACCCTCATATCAACTACTACGTTGTGTATAACGG
TCCACATGCCGGTATATACGATGACTGGGGTTGTACAAAGGCGGCAACAAACGGCGTTCCCGGAGTTGCA
CACAAGAAATTTGCCACTATTACAGAGGCAAGAGCAGCAGCTGACGCGTACACAACAAGTCAGCAAACAG
ACAGGTTGAACTTCATCCCCAAAGGAGAAGCTCAACTCAAGCCCAAGAGCTTTGCTAAGGCCCTAACAAG
CCCACCAAAGCAAAAAGCCCACTGGCTCACGCTAGGAACCAAAAGGCCCAGCAGTGATCCAGCCCCAAAA
GAGATCTCCTTTGCCCCGGAGATTACAATGGACGATTTCCTCTATCTTTACGATCTAGGAAGGAAGTTCG
AAGGTGAAGGTGACGACACTATGTTCACCACTGATAATGAGAAGGTTAGCCTCTTCAATTTCAGAAAGAA
TGCTGACCCACAGATGGTTAGAGAGGCCTACGCAGCAAGTCTCATCAAGACGATCTACCCGAGTAACAAT
CTCCAGGAGATCAAATACCTTCCCAAGAAGGTTAAAGATGCAGTCAAAAGATTCAGGACTAATTGCATCA
AGAACACAGAGAAAGACATATTTCTCAAGATCAGAAGTACTATTCCAGTATGGACGATTCAAGGCTTGCT
TCATAAACCAAGGCAAGTAATAGAGATTGGAGTCTCTAAAAAGGTAGTTCCTACTGAATCTAAGGCCATG
CATGGAGTCTAAGATTCAAATCGAGGATCTAACAGAACTCGCCGTCAAGACTGGCGAACAGTTCATACAG
AGTCTTTTACGACTCAATGACAAGAAGAAAATCTTCGTCAACATGGTGGAGCACGACACTCTGGTCTACT
CCAAAAATGTCAAAGATACAGTCTCAGAAGATCAAAGGGCTATTGAGACTTTTCAACAAAGGATAATTTC
GGGAAACCTCCTCGGATTCCATTGCCCAGCTATCTGTCACTTCATCGAAAGGACAGTAGAAAAGGAAGGT
GGCTCCTACAAATGCCATCATTGCGATAAAGGAAAGGCTATCATTCAAGATCTCTCTGCCGACAGTGGTC
CCAAAGATGGACCCCCACCCACGAGGAGCATCGTGGAAAAAGAAGAGGTTCCAACCACGTCTACAAAGCA
AGTGGATTGATGTGACATCTCCACTGACGTAAGGGATGACGCACAATCCCACTATCCTTCGCAAGACCCT
TCCTCTATATAAGGAAGTTCATTTCATTTGGAGAGGACACGCCCATGGGAAAAACTTCGGGAGCGAAACA
GGCGACTGTGGTGGTCGCAGCGATGGCGTTAGGATGGTTAGCCATAGAGATCGCTTTCAAGCCTTTCCTC
GATAAATTCCGCTCCTCAATCGACAAATCTGACCCAACCAAAGACCCCGATGACTTCGACACCGCCGCTA
CTGCAACCACATCCAAAGAGGGTTTAATGGTGAGCAAGGGCGAGGAGCTGTTCACCGGGGTGGTGCCCAT
CCTGGTCGAGCTGGACGGCGACGTAAACGGCCACAAGTTCAGCGTGTCCGGCGAGGGCGAGGGCGATGCC
ACCTACGGCAAGCTGACCCTGAAGTTCATCTGCACCACCGGCAAGCTGCCCGTGCCCTGGCCCACCCTCG
TGACCACCCTGTCCTGGGGCGTGCAGTGCTTCGCCCGCTACCCCGACCACATGAAGCAGCACGACTTCTT
CAAGTCCGCCATGCCCGAAGGCTACGTCCAGGAGCGCACCATCTTCTTCAAGGACGACGGCAACTACAAG
ACCCGCGCCGAGGTGAAGTTCGAGGGCGACACCCTGGTGAACCGCATCGAGCTGAAGGGCATCGACTTCA
AGGAGGACGGCAACATCCTGGGGCACAAGCTGGAGTACAACTACTTTAGCGACAACGTCTATATCACCGC
CGACAAGCAGAAGAACGGCATCAAGGCCAACTTCAAGATCCGCCACAACATCGAGGACGGCGGCGTGCAG
CTCGCCGACCACTACCAGCAGAACACCCCCATCGGCGACGGCCCCGTGCTGCTGCCCGACAACCACTACC
TGAGCACCCAGTCCAAGCTGAGCAAAGACCCCAACGAGAAGCGCGATCACATGGTCCTGCTGGAGTTCGT
GACCGCCGCCGGGATCACTCTCGGCATGGACGAGCTGTACAAATGAGCTTGTCAAGCAGATCGTTCAAAC
ATTTGGCAATAAAGTTTCTTAAGATTGAATCCTGTTGCCGGTCTTGCGATGATTATCATATAATTTCTGT
TGAATTACGTTAAGCATGTAATAATTAACATGTAATGCATGACGTTATTTATGAGATGGGTTTTTATGAT
TAGAGTCCCGCAATTATACATTTAATACGCGATAGAAAACAAAATATAGCGCGCAAACTAGGATAAATTA
TCGCGCGCGGTGTCATCTATGTTACTAGATCGACGCTCAGAGAGGATGCACATGTGACCGAGGGACACGA
AGTGATCCGTTTAAACTATCAGTGTTTGACAGGATATATTGGCGGGTAAACCTAAGAGAAAAGAGCGTTT
ATTAGAATAATCGGATATTTAAAAGGGCGTGAAAAGGTTTATCCGTTCGTCCATTTGTATGTGCCAGCCG
CCTTTGCGACGCTCACCGGGCTGGTTGCCCTCGCCGCTGGGCTGGCGGCCGTCTATGGCCCTGCAAACGC
GCCAGAAACGCCGTCGAAGCCGTGTGCGAGACACCGCGGCCGCCGGCGTTGTGGATACCTCGCGGAAAAC
TTGGCCCTCACTGACAGATGAGGGGCGGACGTTGACACTTGAGGGGCCGACTCACCCGGCGCGGCGTTGA
CAGATGAGGGGCAGGCTCGATTTCGGCCGGCGACGTGGAGCTGGCCAGCCTCGCAAATCGGCGAAAACGC
CTGATTTTACGCGAGTTTCCCACAGATGATGTGGACAAGCCTGGGGATAAGTGCCCTGCGGTATTGACAC
TTGAGGGGCGCGACTACTGACAGATGAGGGGCGCGATCCTTGACACTTGAGGGGCAGAGTGCTGACAGAT
GAGGGGCGCACCTATTGACATTTGAGGGGCTGTCCACAGGCAGAAAATCCAGCATTTGCAAGGGTTTCCG
CCCGTTTTTCGGCCACCGCTAACCTGTCTTTTAACCTGCTTTTAAACCAATATTTATAAACCTTGTTTTT
AACCAGGGCTGCGCCCTGTGCGCGTGACCGCGCACGCCGAAGGGGGGTGCCCCCCCTTCTCGAACCCTCC
CGGCCCGCTAACGCGGGCCTCCCATCCCCCCAGGGGCTGCGCCCCTCGGCCGCGAACGGCCTCACCCCAA
AAATGGCAGCGCTGGCCAATTCCCGAGTGCGCGGAACCCCTATTTGTTTATTTTTCTAAATACATTCAAA
TATGTATCCGCTCATGAGACAATAACCCTGATAAATGCTTCAATAATATTGAAAAAGGAAGAGTATGGCT
AAAATGAGAATATCACCGGAATTGAAAAAACTGATCGAAAAATACCGCTGCGTAAAAGATACGGAAGGAA
TGTCTCCTGCTAAGGTATATAAGCTGGTGGGAGAAAATGAAAACCTATATTTAAAAATGACGGACAGCCG
GTATAAAGGGACCACCTATGATGTGGAACGGGAAAAGGACATGATGCTATGGCTGGAAGGAAAGCTGCCT
GTTCCAAAGGTCCTGCACTTTGAACGGCATGATGGCTGGAGCAATCTGCTCATGAGTGAGGCCGATGGCG
TCCTTTGCTCGGAAGAGTATGAAGATGAACAAAGCCCTGAAAAGATTATCGAGCTGTATGCGGAGTGCAT
CAGGCTCTTTCACTCCATCGACATATCGGATTGTCCCTATACGAATAGCTTAGACAGCCGCTTAGCCGAA
TTGGATTACTTACTGAATAACGATCTGGCCGATGTGGATTGCGAAAACTGGGAAGAGGACACTCCATTTA
AAGATCCGCGCGAGCTGTATGATTTTTTAAAGACGGAAAAGCCCGAAGAGGAACTTGTCTTTTCCCACGG
CGACCTGGGAGACAGCAACATCTTTGTGAAAGATGGCAAAGTAAGTGGCTTTATTGATCTTGGGAGAAGC
GGCAGGGCGGACAAGTGGTATGACATTGCCTTCTGCGTCCGGTCGCTCAGGGAGGATATCGGGGAAGAAC
AGTATGTCGAGCTATTTTTTGACTTACTGGGGATCAAGCCTGATTGGGAGAAAATAAAATATTATATTTT
ACTGGATGAATTGTTTTAGCTGTCAGACCAAGTTTACTCATATATACTTTAGATTGATTTAAAACTTCAT
TTTTAATTTAAAAGGATCTAGGTGAAGATCCTTTTTGATAATCTCATGACCAAAATCCCTTAACGTGAGT
TTTCGTTCCACTGAGCGTCAGACCCCGTAGAAAAGATCAAAGGATCTTCTTGAGATCCTTTTTTTCTGCG
CGTAATCTGCTGCTTGCAAACAAAAAAACCACCGCTACCAGCGGTGGTTTGTTTGCCGGATCAAGAGCTA
CCAACTCTTTTTCCGAAGGTAACTGGCTTCAGCAGAGCGCAGATACCAAATACTGTTCTTCTAGTGTAGC
CGTAGTTAGGCCACCACTTCAAGAACTCTGTAGCACCGCCTACATACCTCGCTCTGCTAATCCTGTTACC
AGTGGCTGCTGCCAGTGGCGATAAGTCGTGTCTTACCGGGTTGGACTCAAGACGATAGTTACCGGATAAG
GCGCAGCGGTCGGGCTGAACGGGGGGTTCGTGCACACAGCCCAGCTTGGAGCGAACGACCTACACCGAAC
TGAGATACCTACAGCGTGAGCTATGAGAAAGCGCCACGCTTCCCGAAGGGAGAAAGGCGGACAGGTATCC
GGTAAGCGGCAGGGTCGGAACAGGAGAGCGCACGAGGGAGCTTCCAGGGGGAAACGCCTGGTATCTTTAT
AGTCCTGTCGGGTTTCGCCACCTCTGACTTGAGCGTCGATTTTTGTGATGCTCGTCAGGGGGGCGGAGCC
TATGGAAAAACGCCAGCAACGCGGCCTTTTTACGGTTCCTGGCAGATCCTAGATGTGGCGCAACGATGCC
GGCGACAAGCAGGAGCGCACCGACTTCTTCCGCATCAAGTGTTTTGGCTCTCAGGCCGAGGCCCACGGCA
AGTATTTGGGCAAGGGGTCGCTGGTATTCGTGCAGGGCAAGATTCGGAATACCAAGTACGAGAAGGACGG
CCAGACGGTCTACGGGACCGACTTCATTGCCGATAAGGTGGATTATCTGGACACCAAGGCACCAGGCGGG
TCAAATCAGGAATAAGGGCACATTGCCCCGGCGTGAGTCGGGGCAATCCCGCAAGGAGGGTGAATGAATC
GGACGTTTGACCGGAAGGCATACAGGCAAGAACTGATCGACGCGGGGTTTTCCGCCGAGGATGCCGAAAC
CATCGCAAGCCGCACCGTCATGCGTGCGCCCCGCGAAACCTTCCAGTCCGTCGGCTCGATGGTCCAGCAA
GCTACGGCCAAGATCGAGCGCGACAGCGTGCAACTGGCTCCCCCTGCCCTGCCCGCGCCATCGGCCGCCG
TGGAGCGTTCGCGTCGTCTTGAACAGGAGGCGGCAGGTTTGGCGAAGTCGATGACCATCGACACGCGAGG
AACTATGACGACCAAGAAGCGAAAAACCGCCGGCGAGGACCTGGCAAAACAGGTCAGCGAGGCCAAGCAG
GCCGCGTTGCTGAAACACACGAAGCAGCAGATCAAGGAAATGCAGCTTTCCTTGTTCGATATTGCGCCGT
GGCCGGACACGATGCGAGCGATGCCAAACGACACGGCCCGCTCTGCCCTGTTCACCACGCGCAACAAGAA
AATCCCGCGCGAGGCGCTGCAAAACAAGGTCATTTTCCACGTCAACAAGGACGTGAAGATCACCTACACC
GGCGTCGAGCTGCGGGCCGACGATGACGAACTGGTGTGGCAGCAGGTGTTGGAGTACGCGAAGCGCACCC
CTATCGGCGAGCCGATCACCTTCACGTTCTACGAGCTTTGCCAGGACCTGGGCTGGTCGATCAATGGCCG
GTATTACACGAAGGCCGAGGAATGCCTGTCGCGCCTACAGGCGACGGCGATGGGCTTCACGTCCGACCGC
GTTGGGCACCTGGAATCGGTGTCGCTGCTGCACCGCTTCCGCGTCCTGGACCGTGGCAAGAAAACGTCCC
GTTGCCAGGTCCTGATCGACGAGGAAATCGTCGTGCTGTTTGCTGGCGACCACTACACGAAATTCATATG
GGAGAAGTACCGCAAGCTGTCGCCGACGGCCCGACGGATGTTCGACTATTTCAGCTCGCACCGGGAGCCG
TACCCGCTCAAGCTGGAAACCTTCCGCCTCATGTGCGGATCGGATTCCACCCGCGTGAAGAAGTGGCGCG
AGCAGGTCGGCGAAGCCTGCGAAGAGTTGCGAGGCAGCGGCCTGGTGGAACACGCCTGGGTCAATGATGA
CCTGGTGCATTGCAAACGCTAGGGCCTTGTGGGGTCAGTTCCGGCTGGGGGTTCAGCAGCCCCTGCTCGG
ATCTGTTGGACCGGACAGTAGTCATGGTTGATGGGCTGCCTGTATCGAGTGGTGATTTTGTGCCGAGCTG
CCGGTCGGGGAGCTGTTGGCTGGCTGGTGGCAGGATATATTGTGGTGTAAACAAATTGACGCTTAGACAA
CTTAATAACACATTGCGGACGTTTTTAATGTACTGGGGTTGAACACTCT
Features (pLannotate 1.2.2; 38 found; start..end, strand, type, name):
     21..827     +  CDS            IBMP_CAMVB (fragment): Experimental evidence at protein level: Swiss-Prot protein existence level 1. Enhances the ribosomal termination-reinitiation event leading to the translation of major open reading frames on the polycistronic viral RNAs. From Cauliflower mosaic virus (strain Bari 1) (CaMV).
   1011..1356    +  promoter       CaMV 35S promoter: strong constitutive promoter from cauliflower mosaic virus
   1308..1354    +  promoter       minimal CaMV 35S promoter: minimal 35S promoter from cauliflower mosaic virus
   1385..1438    +  misc_feature   TMV Ω: translational enhancer from the tobacco mosaic virus 5'-leader sequence (Gallie et al., 1988)
   1433..1966    +  CDS            MVP_TBSVC (fragment): Experimental evidence at protein level: Swiss-Prot protein existence level 1. Transports viral genome to neighboring plant cells directly through plasmosdesmata, without any budding. The movement protein allows efficient cell to cell propagation, by bypassing the host cell wall barrier. Displays RNA-binding activity. From Tomato bushy stunt virus (strain Cherry) (TBSV).
   1978..2230    +  terminator     NOS terminator: nopaline synthase terminator and poly(A) signal
   2256..3062    +  CDS            IBMP_CAMVB (fragment): Experimental evidence at protein level: Swiss-Prot protein existence level 1. Enhances the ribosomal termination-reinitiation event leading to the translation of major open reading frames on the polycistronic viral RNAs. From Cauliflower mosaic virus (strain Bari 1) (CaMV).
   3246..3591    +  promoter       CaMV 35S promoter: strong constitutive promoter from cauliflower mosaic virus
   3543..3589    +  promoter       minimal CaMV 35S promoter: minimal 35S promoter from cauliflower mosaic virus
   3620..3673    +  misc_feature   TMV Ω: translational enhancer from the tobacco mosaic virus 5'-leader sequence (Gallie et al., 1988)
   3682..3855    +  CDS            RBCS-1A (fragment): RBS1A_ARATH - Also known as ATS1A. Experimental evidence at protein level: Swiss-Prot protein existence level 1. RuBisCO catalyzes two reactions: the carboxylation of D- ribulose 1,5-bisphosphate, the primary event in carbon dioxide fixation, as well as the oxidative fragmentation of the pentose substrate. Both reactions occur simultaneously and in competition at the same active site. Although the small subunit is not catalytic it is essential for maximal activity. From Arabidopsis thaliana (Mouse-ear cress).
   3959..4027    +  CDS            RBCS-1A (fragment): RBS1A_ARATH - Also known as ATS1A. Experimental evidence at protein level: Swiss-Prot protein existence level 1. RuBisCO catalyzes two reactions: the carboxylation of D- ribulose 1,5-bisphosphate, the primary event in carbon dioxide fixation, as well as the oxidative fragmentation of the pentose substrate. Both reactions occur simultaneously and in competition at the same active site. Although the small subunit is not catalytic it is essential for maximal activity. From Arabidopsis thaliana (Mouse-ear cress).
   4031..4738    +  CDS            mCherry: mCherry is a basic (constitutively fluorescent) red fluorescent protein published in 2004, derived from Discosoma sp.. It is reported to be a very rapidly-maturing monomer with low acid sensitivity.
   4829..5344    +  CDS            (3-F)Tyr-EGFP (fragment): (3-F)Tyr-EGFP is a basic (constitutively fluorescent) green fluorescent protein published in 2004, derived from Aequorea victoria.
   5382..5556    +  polyA_signal   CaMV poly(A) signal: cauliflower mosaic virus polyadenylation signal
   5579..6385    +  CDS            IBMP_CAMVB (fragment): Experimental evidence at protein level: Swiss-Prot protein existence level 1. Enhances the ribosomal termination-reinitiation event leading to the translation of major open reading frames on the polycistronic viral RNAs. From Cauliflower mosaic virus (strain Bari 1) (CaMV).
   6569..6914    +  promoter       CaMV 35S promoter: strong constitutive promoter from cauliflower mosaic virus
   6866..6912    +  promoter       minimal CaMV 35S promoter: minimal 35S promoter from cauliflower mosaic virus
   6943..6996    +  misc_feature   TMV Ω: translational enhancer from the tobacco mosaic virus 5'-leader sequence (Gallie et al., 1988)
   7005..7178    +  CDS            RBCS-1A (fragment): RBS1A_ARATH - Also known as ATS1A. Experimental evidence at protein level: Swiss-Prot protein existence level 1. RuBisCO catalyzes two reactions: the carboxylation of D- ribulose 1,5-bisphosphate, the primary event in carbon dioxide fixation, as well as the oxidative fragmentation of the pentose substrate. Both reactions occur simultaneously and in competition at the same active site. Although the small subunit is not catalytic it is essential for maximal activity. From Arabidopsis thaliana (Mouse-ear cress).
   7282..7362    +  CDS            RBCS-1A (fragment): RBS1A_ARATH - Also known as ATS1A. Experimental evidence at protein level: Swiss-Prot protein existence level 1. RuBisCO catalyzes two reactions: the carboxylation of D- ribulose 1,5-bisphosphate, the primary event in carbon dioxide fixation, as well as the oxidative fragmentation of the pentose substrate. Both reactions occur simultaneously and in competition at the same active site. Although the small subunit is not catalytic it is essential for maximal activity. From Arabidopsis thaliana (Mouse-ear cress).
   7354..7905    +  CDS            HSP21 (fragment): HS25P_ARATH - Also known as HSP25.3. Experimental evidence at protein level: Swiss-Prot protein existence level 1. Chaperone protein required for seedling and chloroplast development under heat stress, probably by maintaining plastid-encoded RNA polymerase (PEP)-dependent transcription. From Arabidopsis thaliana (Mouse-ear cress).
   7916..8106    +  CDS            VC155 (fragment): C-terminal fragment of mVenus for use in bimolecular fluorescence complementation (BiFC) (Kodama and Hu, 2010)
   8107..8196    +  CDS            3xHA: three tandem HA epitope tags
   8237..8411    +  polyA_signal   CaMV poly(A) signal: cauliflower mosaic virus polyadenylation signal
   8434..9240    +  CDS            IBMP_CAMVB (fragment): Experimental evidence at protein level: Swiss-Prot protein existence level 1. Enhances the ribosomal termination-reinitiation event leading to the translation of major open reading frames on the polycistronic viral RNAs. From Cauliflower mosaic virus (strain Bari 1) (CaMV).
   9424..9769    +  promoter       CaMV 35S promoter: strong constitutive promoter from cauliflower mosaic virus
   9721..9767    +  promoter       minimal CaMV 35S promoter: minimal 35S promoter from cauliflower mosaic virus
   9775..9966    +  CDS            OEP7: OEP7_ARATH - Experimental evidence at protein level: Swiss-Prot protein existence level 1. From Arabidopsis thaliana (Mouse-ear cress).
   9967..10683   +  CDS            mTurquoise2: mTurquoise2 is a basic (constitutively fluorescent) cyan fluorescent protein published in 2012, derived from Aequorea victoria. It is reported to be a rapidly-maturing monomer with very low acid sensitivity.
  10699..10951   +  terminator     NOS terminator: nopaline synthase terminator and poly(A) signal
  11017..11041   +  misc_feature   RB T-DNA repeat: right border repeat from nopaline C58 T-DNA
  11138..11769   +  rep_origin     oriV: incP origin of replication
  11860..11964   +  promoter       AmpR promoter: bla
  11965..12759   +  CDS            KanR: aminoglycoside phosphotransferase; aphA-3; confers resistance to kanamycin
  12930..13518   +  rep_origin     ori: high-copy-number ColE1/pMB1/pBR322/pUC origin of replication
  13854..14999   +  CDS            trfA: TRFA_ECOLX - Experimental evidence at protein level: Swiss-Prot protein existence level 1. Also involved in plasmid copy number control, promoting intermolecular coupling of protein bound iterons at oriV, which inhibits replication initiation. From Escherichia coli.
  15148..15172   +  misc_feature   LB T-DNA repeat: left border repeat from nopaline C58 T-DNA
