[The description below was written by a language model from this plasmid's Addgene catalogue record and pLannotate feature annotations shown in this document.]
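Description:
pLBM0070 is a Level 2 multigene assembly from the MoBiFC modular bimolecular fluorescence complementation toolkit, built in the pAGM4673 backbone, a Golden Gate/MoClo-type T-DNA binary vector. The roughly 15.2 kb plasmid carries a high-copy ColE1/pUC-type origin for propagation in E. coli, together with the broad-host-range incP oriV and its trfA replication protein, which allow maintenance in Agrobacterium. Selection is by kanamycin (an aphA-3-type KanR gene driven by the bla promoter). Left and right nopaline-type T-DNA border repeats flank the payload, so all four transcription units are delivered to plant cells as a single block.

Each unit is driven by a CaMV 35S promoter; the upstream matches to a CaMV protein fragment most likely reflect the long form of this promoter region. The first three units also carry the TMV Ω translational enhancer. The first unit, listed as P19 in the catalogue, matches a tomato bushy stunt virus sequence and ends in a NOS terminator; P19 is a silencing suppressor commonly used to boost transient expression. The second unit fuses the RuBisCO small subunit (RBCS-1A) chloroplast transit peptide to mCherry, a 3xFLAG tag (per the insert name) and the N-terminal YFP fragment. The third fuses the same transit peptide to mature Arabidopsis HSP21, the C-terminal YFP fragment (VC155) and 3xHA. Both end in the CaMV poly(A) signal. The fourth expresses the outer envelope protein OEP7 fused to mTurquoise2, marking the chloroplast envelope and transformed cells.

Because HSP21-cYFP is paired with stromal mCherry-nYFP rather than a candidate partner, this plasmid plausibly serves as a negative or specificity control for chloroplast BiFC assays, although the record does not say so explicitly.
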