Addgene plasmid #172822: pLBM0070
Purpose: Level 2 module containing mCHERRY-nYFP HSP21-cYFP OEP7-mTRQ
Depositing lab: Benjamin Field. Depositing organization: CNRS DR12, Delegation Provence et Corse. Publication: MoBiFC: development of a modular bimolecular fluorescence complementation toolkit for the analysis of chloroplast protein-protein interactions. Velay F, Soula M, Mehrez M, Belbachir C, D'Alessandro S, Laloi C, Crete P, Field B. Plant Methods. 2022 May 26;18(1):69. doi: 10.1186/s13007-022-00902-1. PubMed 35619173.
Backbone
  Vector backbone: pAGM4673
  Backbone manufacturer: Engler et al. 2014
  Vector type: Synthetic Biology
Growth in bacteria
  Bacterial resistance: Kanamycin, 50 μg/mL
  Growth temperature: 37°C
  Growth strain: DH5alpha
  Copy number: High Copy
Gene/Insert
  Gene/Insert name: [35S-P19][35S-CTPSSU-mCHERRY-3XFLAGnYFP][35S-CTPSSU-mHSP21-cYFPX3HA][OEP7_mTRQ]
  Species: A. thaliana (mustard weed)
  Cloning method: Restriction Enzyme; 5′ cloning site Unknown (unknown if destroyed)
Terms and licenses: Academic/Nonprofit Terms; Industry Terms: Not Available to Industry
Depositor comments: Please visit https://www.biorxiv.org/content/10.1101/2021.03.01.433373v1 for bioRxiv preprint.
How to cite: pLBM0070 was a gift from Benjamin Field (Addgene plasmid # 172822 ; http://n2t.net/addgene:172822 ; RRID:Addgene_172822)
